Addgene plasmid #58052: tdTurboRFP-Cx26-7
Purpose: Localization: Gap Junctions, Excitation: 553, Emission: 576
Depositing lab: Michael Davidson. Depositing organization: Florida State University, Tallahassee.
Backbone
  Vector backbone: tdTurboRFP
  Backbone size w/o insert (bp): 4750
  Vector type: Mammalian Expression
  Selectable markers: Neomycin (select with G418)
Growth in bacteria
  Bacterial resistance: Kanamycin, 50 μg/mL
  Growth temperature: 37°C
  Growth strain: DH5alpha
  Copy number: High Copy
Gene/Insert
  Gene/Insert name: Cx26 (alt name: NM_001004099.1)
  Species: R. norvegicus (rat)
  Promoter: CMV
  Tag / fusion protein: tdTurboRFP
  Cloning method: Unknown
  Sequencing primers: 5′ CMV-F; 3′ SV40pA-R
Terms and licenses: Academic/Nonprofit Terms; Industry Terms
Depositor comments: . Excitation = 553; Emission = 576
How to cite: tdTurboRFP-Cx26-7 was a gift from Michael Davidson (Addgene plasmid # 58052 ; http://n2t.net/addgene:58052 ; RRID:Addgene_58052)
