[The description below was written by a language model from this plasmid's Addgene catalogue record.]
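Description:
tdTurboRFP-Cx26-7 is a mammalian expression plasmid that produces rat (R. norvegicus) connexin 26 (Cx26) fused to the red fluorescent protein tdTurboRFP. It is built on a tdTurboRFP backbone of about 4.75 kb before insertion of the connexin sequence. It is maintained in E. coli as a high-copy plasmid under kanamycin selection. A neomycin resistance marker allows G418 selection of transfected mammalian cells, so stable lines can be made as well as transient transfections. No feature table accompanies the record, so the origin of replication and the exact layout of the resistance cassette are not stated.

Expression of the fusion is driven by the CMV promoter, a strong constitutive promoter in most mammalian cell lines. The SV40 polyadenylation sequencing primer listed on the 3′ side suggests an SV40 polyA signal downstream of the open reading frame. tdTurboRFP is a tandem-dimer form of TurboRFP, in which two copies are joined in one polypeptide so that the tag behaves as a single unit. The record gives its excitation maximum as 553 nm and its emission maximum as 576 nm. The record does not say whether the tag sits at the N- or C-terminus of Cx26, does not describe any linker (the "7" in the name is not explained), and lists the cloning method as unknown.

Connexin 26 is a gap junction channel subunit, and the stated purpose of the construct is as a gap junction localization marker. In practice, it lets gap junctions at cell–cell contacts be visualized in the orange-red channel by fluorescence microscopy.
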