>Addgene plasmid #58052 | tdTurboRFP-Cx26-7 | depositor partial sequence | sequence record 89188 | insert sequence
GACGTCAGATCCGCTAGCGCTACCGGACTCAGATCTCGAGCTCAAGCTTCGAATTCGCGGCTGCACGCTC
CTCGGGACACAGTGCCAACCATCCAGAGGACAAGATGGATTGGGGCACACTACAGAGCATCCTCGGGGGT
GTCAACAAGCACTCCACCAGCATTGGGAAAATCTGGCTCACTGTCCTCTTCATCTTCCGCATCATGATCC
TCGTGGTGGCCGCGAAGGAGGTGTGGGGAGATGAGCAAGCCGATTTTGTTTGCAACACTCTCCAGCCTGG
CTGTAAGAATGTGTGCTACGACCACTACTTCCCCATCTCTCACATCCGGCTCTGGGCTCTGCAGCTGATC
ATGGTGTCCACGCCGGCCCTCCTGGTAGCTATGCACGTGGCCTACCGGAGACACGAAAAGAAACGGAAGT
TCATGAAGGGAGAGATAAAGAACGAGTTTAAGGACATCGAAGAGATCAAAACCCAGAAGGTCCGTATCGA
AGGGTCCCTGTGGTGGACCTACACCACCAGCATCTTCTTCCGGGTCATCTTCGAAGCTGTCTTCATGTAT
GTCTTTTACATCATGTACAATGGCTTCTTCATGCAGCGTCTGGTGAAGTGTAACGCCTGGCCTTGTCCCA
ATACAGTGGACTGCTTCATTTCCAGGCCCACAGAAAAGACTGTCTTCACGGTGTTCATGATCTCTGTGTC
TGGAATTTGCATCCTGCTAAACATCACAGAGCTGTGCTATCTGTTCATTAGGTATTGCTCAGGGAAGTCC
AAAAGACCAGTCGCGGATCCACCGGTCGCCACCATGAGCGAGCTGATCAAGGAGAACATGCACATGAAGC
TGTACATGGAGGGCACCGTGAACAACCACCACTTCAAGTGCACATCCGAGGGCGAAGGCAAGCCCTACGA
GGGCACCCAGACCATGAAGATCAAGGTGGTCGAGGGCGGCCCTCTCCCCTTCGCCTTCGACATCCTGGCT
ACCAGCTTCATGTACGGCAGCAAAGCCTTCATCAACCACACCCAGGGCATCCCCGACTTCTTTAAGCAGT
CCTTCCCTGAGGGCTTCACATGGGAGAGAATCACCACATACGAAGACGGGGGCGTGCTGACCGCTACCCA
GGACACCAGCTTCCAGAACGGCTGCATCATCTACAACGTCAAGATCAACGGGGTGAACTTCCCATCCAAC
GGCCCTGTGATGCAGAAGAAAACACGCGGCTGGGAGGCCAACACCGAGATGCTGTACCCCGCTGACGGCG
GCCTGAGAGGCCACAGCCAGATGGCCCTGAAGCTCGTGGGCGGGGGCTACCTGCACTGCTCCTTCAAGAC
CACATACAGATCCAAGAAACCCGCTAAGAACCTCAAGATGCCCGGCTTCCACTTCGTGGACCACAGACTG
GAAAGAATCAAGGAGGCCGACAAAGAGACCTACGTCGAGCAGCACGAGATGGCTGTGGCCAAGTACTGCG
ACCTCCCTAGCAAACTGGGGCACAGAGGGCATGGCACCGGCAGCACCGGCAGCGGCAGCTCCGGTACCGC
CTCCTCCGAGGACAACAACATGGCCATGAGCGAGCTGATCAAGGAGAACATGCACATGAAGCTGTACATG
GAGGGCACCGTGAACAACCACCACTTCAAGTGCACATCCGAGGGCGAAGGCAAGCCCTACGAGGGCACCC
AGACCATGAAGATCAAGGTGGTCGAGGGCGGCCCTCTCCCCTTCGCCTTCGACATCCTGGCTACCAGCTT
CATGTACGGCAGCAAAGCCTTCATCAACCACACCCAGGGCATCCCCGACTTCTTTAAGCAGTCCTTCCCT
GAGGGCTTCACATGGGAGAGAATCACCACATACGAAGACGGGGGCGTGCTGACCGCTACCCAGGACACCA
GCTTCCAGAACGGCTGCATCATCTACAACGTCAAGATCAACGGGGTGAACTTCCCATCCAACGGCCCTGT
GATGCAGAAGAAAACACGCGGCTGGGAGGCCAACACCGAGATGCTGTACCCCGCTGACGGCGGCCTGAGA
GGCCACAGCCAGATGGCCCTGAAGCTCGTGGGCGGGGGCTACCTGCACTGCTCCTTCAAGACCACATACA
GATCCAAGAAACCCGCTAAGAACCTCAAGATGCCCGGCTTCCACTTCGTGGACCACAGACTGGAAAGAAT
CAAGGAGGCCGACAAAGAGACCTACGTCGAGCAGCACGAGATGGCTGTGGCCAAGTACTGCGACCTCCCT
AGCAAACTGGGGCACAGAGATGAATCCGGACTCAGATCTTGAGCGGCCGCGACTCTAGATCATAATCAGC
CATACCACATT
